Addgene plasmid #11660: pPRIME-CMV-LNGFR-recipient
Purpose: (Empty Backbone) 3rd generation lentiviral transfer vector. pPRIME-mating recipient plasmid with CMV promoter controlling low-affinity nerve growth factor receptor (LNGFR) expression
Depositing lab: Stephen Elledge. Depositing organization: Brigham and Women's Hospital. Publication: A lentiviral microRNA-based system for single-copy polymerase II-regulated RNA interference in mammalian cells. Stegmeier F, Hu G, Rickles RJ, Hannon GJ, Elledge SJ. Proc Natl Acad Sci U S A. 2005 Sep 13. 102(37):13212-7. 10.1073/pnas.0506306102 PubMed 16141338.
Backbone
  Vector backbone: pPRIME-CMV-LNGFR-recipient
  Backbone size (bp): 8744
  Vector type: Mammalian Expression, Lentiviral
Growth in bacteria
  Bacterial resistance: Ampicillin, 100 μg/mL
  Growth temperature: 37°C
  Growth strain: DH5alpha
  Copy number: Low Copy
Gene/Insert
  Gene/Insert name: None
  Tag / fusion protein: LNGFR (N terminal on backbone)
  Cloning method: Restriction Enzyme
  Sequencing primers: 5′ na
Terms and licenses: Academic/Nonprofit Terms; Industry Terms: Not Available to Industry
Depositor comments: This recipient plasmid contains pheS Gly294 between the I-SceI sites, which can be selected against using Cl-Phe.
How to cite: pPRIME-CMV-LNGFR-recipient was a gift from Stephen Elledge (Addgene plasmid # 11660 ; http://n2t.net/addgene:11660 ; RRID:Addgene_11660)
