[The description below was written by a language model from this plasmid's Addgene catalogue record and pLannotate feature annotations shown in this document.]
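Description:
pPRIME-CMV-LNGFR-recipient is an 8,744 bp third-generation lentiviral transfer vector supplied as an empty backbone for building microRNA-based RNA interference constructs in mammalian cells. It is propagated in E. coli under ampicillin selection (AmpR with its bla promoter) from a ColE1/pMB1-type origin. The annotation labels that origin high-copy, whereas the catalogue lists the plasmid as low copy. The viral frame has a CMV enhancer/promoter fused to a truncated HIV-1 5' LTR, which allows Tat-independent production of the genomic RNA. This is followed by the Ψ packaging signal with a gag fragment, the Rev response element, the cPPT/CTS, a WPRE, a nef fragment and a truncated LTR at the 3' end.

Within the provirus, an internal CMV enhancer/promoter drives a fragment of the human low-affinity nerve growth factor receptor (LNGFR/NGFR) coding sequence. The record describes LNGFR as the expressed marker, and such a cell-surface marker can typically be used to identify or enrich transduced cells. Immediately downstream lies 5' miR-30a flanking sequence, so a hairpin placed there would be carried on the same polymerase II transcript as the marker. This fits the single-copy, Pol II-regulated RNAi design named in the associated publication title.

The hairpin position is currently occupied by a counter-selectable stuffer, E. coli pheS with an adjacent pheT fragment in reverse orientation. According to the depositor, this is the pheS Gly294 allele flanked by I-SceI sites, and it can be selected against with chlorophenylalanine. The plasmid is described as a "mating recipient", which suggests that shRNA cassettes are transferred in to replace the stuffer, with counter-selection removing unmodified recipients. The record does not detail the transfer mechanism, and no insert is present.
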