Features (pLannotate 1.2.2; 24 found; start..end, strand, type, name):
     31..83      -  misc_feature   bom (fragment): basis of mobility region from pBR322
    238..617     +  enhancer       CMV enhancer: human cytomegalovirus immediate early enhancer
    618..810     +  promoter       CMV promoter (fragment): human cytomegalovirus (CMV) immediate early promoter
    809..976     +  LTR            5' LTR (truncated) (fragment): truncated 5' long terminal repeat (LTR) from HIV-1
   1023..1148    +  misc_feature   HIV-1 Ψ: packaging signal of human immunodeficiency virus type 1
   1132..1468    +  CDS            HIV-1 gag (fragment): gag protein from human immunodeficiency virus 1; gag
   1645..1878    +  misc_feature   RRE: The Rev response element (RRE) of HIV-1 allows for Rev-dependent mRNA export from the nucleus to the cytoplasm.
   2255..2355    +  CDS            Rev (fragment): human immunodeficiency virus 1 (HIV-1) Rev protein; rev; enhances nuclear export of unspliced and incompletely spliced viral mRNAs
   2405..2522    +  misc_feature   cPPT/CTS: central polypurine tract and central termination sequence of HIV-1
   2659..2962    +  enhancer       CMV enhancer: human cytomegalovirus immediate early enhancer
   2963..3166    +  promoter       CMV promoter: human cytomegalovirus (CMV) immediate early promoter
   3216..4037    +  CDS            NGFR (fragment): TNR16_HUMAN - Also known as TNFRSF16. Experimental evidence at protein level: Swiss-Prot protein existence level 1. Low affinity receptor which can bind to NGF, BDNF, NTF3, and NTF4. Forms a heterodimeric receptor with SORCS2 that binds the precursor forms of NGF, BDNF and NTF3 with high affinity, and has much lower affinity for mature NGF and BDNF (PubMed:24908487). Plays an important role in differentiation and survival of specific neuronal populations during development (By similarity). Can mediate cell survival as well as cell death of neural cells. Plays a role in the inactivation of RHOA
   4091..4183    +  ncRNA          5' miR-30a: sequence upstream of the 71-nt precursor of the human miR-30a microRNA (Zeng et al., 2002) miRNA
   4223..4324    -  CDS            pheT (fragment): SYFB_ECOLI - Experimental evidence at protein level: Swiss-Prot protein existence level 1. From Escherichia coli (strain K12).
   4342..5322    -  CDS            pheS: SYFA_ECOLI - Experimental evidence at protein level: Swiss-Prot protein existence level 1. From Escherichia coli (strain K12).
   5545..5565    -  misc_feature   MCS (fragment): pBluescript multiple cloning site
   5610..5633    +  misc_feature   MCS (fragment): pBluescript multiple cloning site
   5633..6221    +  misc_feature   WPRE: woodchuck hepatitis virus posttranscriptional regulatory element
   6222..6241    +  misc_feature   MCS (fragment): pBluescript multiple cloning site
   6243..6743    +  CDS            nef (fragment): NEF_HV1LA - Experimental evidence at protein level: Swiss-Prot protein existence level 1. Extracellular Nef protein targets CD4(+) T-lymphocytes for apoptosis by interacting with CXCR4 surface receptors. From Human immunodeficiency virus type 1 group M subtype B (isolate Lai) (HIV-1).
   6750..6930    +  LTR            5' LTR (truncated): truncated 5' long terminal repeat (LTR) from HIV-1
   6992..7580    -  rep_origin     ori: high-copy-number ColE1/pMB1/pBR322/pUC origin of replication
   7751..8611    -  CDS            AmpR: β-lactamase; bla; confers resistance to ampicillin, carbenicillin, and related antibiotics
   8612..8716    -  promoter       AmpR promoter: bla
>Addgene plasmid #11660 | pPRIME-CMV-LNGFR-recipient | depositor full sequence | sequence record 7006 | Author sequence
GTCGACGGATCGGGAGATCTCCCGATCCCCTATGGTGCACTCTCAGTACAATCTGCTCTGATGCCGCATA
GTTAAGCCAGTATCTGCTCCCTGCTTGTGTGTTGGAGGTCGCTGAGTAGTGCGCGAGCAAAATTTAAGCT
ACAACAAGGCAAGGCTTGACCGACAATTGCATGAAGAATCTGCTTAGGGTTAGGCGTTTTGCGCTGCTTC
GCGATGTACGGGCCAGATATACGCGTTGACATTGATTATTGACTAGTTATTAATAGTAATCAATTACGGG
GTCATTAGTTCATAGCCCATATATGGAGTTCCGCGTTACATAACTTACGGTAAATGGCCCGCCTGGCTGA
CCGCCCAACGACCCCCGCCCATTGACGTCAATAATGACGTATGTTCCCATAGTAACGCCAATAGGGACTT
TCCATTGACGTCAATGGGTGGAGTATTTACGGTAAACTGCCCACTTGGCAGTACATCAAGTGTATCATAT
GCCAAGTACGCCCCCTATTGACGTCAATGACGGTAAATGGCCCGCCTGGCATTATGCCCAGTACATGACC
TTATGGGACTTTCCTACTTGGCAGTACATCTACGTATTAGTCATCGCTATTACCATGGTGATGCGGTTTT
GGCAGTACATCAATGGGCGTGGATAGCGGTTTGACTCACGGGGATTTCCAAGTCTCCACCCCATTGACGT
CAATGGGAGTTTGTTTTGGCACCAAAATCAACGGGACTTTCCAAAATGTCGTAACAACTCCGCCCCATTG
ACGCAAATGGGCGGTAGGCGTGTACGGTGGGAGGTCTATAGACCAGATCTGAGCCTGGGAGCTCTCTGGC
TAACTAGGGAACCCACTGCTTAAGCCTCAATAAAGCTTGCCTTGAGTGCTTCAAGTAGTGTGTGCCCGTC
TGTTGTGTGACTCTGGTAACTAGAGATCCCTCAGACCCTTTTAGTCAGTGTGGAAAATCTCTAGCAGTGG
CGCCCGAACAGGGACTTGAAAGCGAAAGGGAAACCAGAGGAGCTCTCTCGACGCAGGACTCGGCTTGCTG
AAGCGCGCACGGCAAGAGGCGAGGGGCGGCGACTGGTGAGTACGCCAAAAATTTTGACTAGCGGAGGCTA
GAAGGAGAGAGATGGGTGCGAGAGCGTCAGTATTAAGCGGGGGAGAATTAGATCGCGATGGGAAAAAATT
CGGTTAAGGCCAGGGGGAAAGAAAAAATATAAATAAACATATAGTATGGGCAAGCAGGGAGCTAGAACGA
TTCGCAGTTAATCCTGGCCTGTTAGAAACATCAGAAGGCTGTAGACAAATACTGGGACAGCTACAACCAT
CCCTTCAGACAGGATCAGAAGAACTTAGATCATTATATAATACAGTAGCAACCCTCTATTGTGTGCATCA
AAGGATAGAGATAAAAGACACCAAGGAAGCTTTAGACAAGATAGAGGAAGAGCAAAACAAAAGTAAGACC
ACCGCACAGCAAGCGGCCGGCCGCGCTGATCTTCAGACCTGGAGGAGGAGATATGAGGGACAATTGGAGA
AGTGAATTATATAAATATAAAGTAGTAAAAATTGAACCATTAGGAGTAGCACCCACCAAGGCAAAGAGAA
GAGTGGTGCAGAGAGAAAAAAGAGCAGTGGGAATAGGAGCTTTGTTCCTTGGGTTCTTGGGAGCAGCAGG
AAGCACTATGGGCGCAGCGTCAATGACGCTGACGGTACAGGCCAGACAATTATTGTCTGGTATAGTGCAG
CAGCAGAACAATTTGCTGAGGGCTATTGAGGCGCAACAGCATCTGTTGCAACTCACAGTCTGGGGCATCA
AGCAGCTCCAGGCAAGAATCCTGGCTGTGGAAAGATACCTAAAGGATCAACAGCTCCTGGGGATTTGGGG
TTGCTCTGGAAAACTCATTTGCACCACTGCTGTGCCTTGGAATGCTAGTTGGAGTAATAAATCTCTGGAA
CAGATTTGGAATCACACGACCTGGATGGAGTGGGACAGAGAAATTAACAATTACACAAGCTTAATACACT
CCTTAATTGAAGAATCGCAAAACCAGCAAGAAAAGAATGAACAAGAATTATTGGAATTAGATAAATGGGC
AAGTTTGTGGAATTGGTTTAACATAACAAATTGGCTGTGGTATATAAAATTATTCATAATGATAGTAGGA
GGCTTGGTAGGTTTAAGAATAGTTTTTGCTGTACTTTCTATAGTGAATAGAGTTAGGCAGGGATATTCAC
CATTATCGTTTCAGACCCACCTCCCAACCCCGAGGGGACCCGACAGGCCCGAAGGAATAGAAGAAGAAGG
TGGAGAGAGAGACAGAGACAGATCCATTCGATTAGTGAACGGATCGGCACTGCGTGCGCCAATTCTGCAG
ACAAATGGCAGTATTCATCCACAATTTTAAAAGAAAAGGGGGGATTGGGGGGTACAGTGCAGGGGAAAGA
ATAGTAGACATAATAGCAACAGACATACAAACTAAAGAATTACAAAAACAAATTACAAAAATTCAAAATT
TTCGGGTTTATTACAGGGACAGCAGAGATCCAGTTTGGTTAGTACCGGGCCCGCTCTAGACGTATTACCG
CCATGCATTAGTTATTAATAGTAATCAATTACGGGGTCATTAGTTCATAGCCCATATATGGAGTTCCGCG
TTACATAACTTACGGTAAATGGCCCGCCTGGCTGACCGCCCAACGACCCCCGCCCATTGACGTCAATAAT
GACGTATGTTCCCATAGTAACGCCAATAGGGACTTTCCATTGACGTCAATGGGTGGAGTATTTACGGTAA
ACTGCCCACTTGGCAGTACATCAAGTGTATCATATGCCAAGTACGCCCCCTATTGACGTCAATGACGGTA
AATGGCCCGCCTGGCATTATGCCCAGTACATGACCTTATGGGACTTTCCTACTTGGCAGTACATCTACGT
ATTAGTCATCGCTATTACCATGGTGATGCGGTTTTGGCAGTACATCAATGGGCGTGGATAGCGGTTTGAC
TCACGGGGATTTCCAAGTCTCCACCCCATTGACGTCAATGGGAGTTTGTTTTGGCACCAAAATCAACGGG
ACTTTCCAAAATGTCGTAACAACTCCGCCCCATTGACGCAAATGGGCGGTAGGCGTGTACGGTGGGAGGT
CTATATAAGCAGAGCTGGTTTAGTGAACCGTCAGATCCGCTAGCGCTACCGGGCCTGCAGGCACCATGGG
GGCAGGTGCCACCGGCCGCGCCATGGACGGGCCGCGCCTGCTGCTGTTGCTGCTTCTGGGGGTGTCCCTT
GGAGGTGCCAAGGAGGCATGCCCCACAGGCCTGTACACACACAGCGGTGAGTGCTGCAAAGCCTGCAACC
TGGGCGAGGGTGTGGCCCAGCCTTGTGGAGCCAACCAGACCGTGTGTGAGCCCTGCCTGGACAGCGTGAC
GTTCTCCGACGTGGTGAGCGCGACCGAGCCGTGCAAGCCGTGCACCGAGTGCGTGGGGCTCCAGAGCATG
TCGGCGCCGTGCGTGGAGGCCGACGACGCCGTGTGCCGCTGCGCCTACGGCTACTACCAGGATGAGACGA
CTGGGCGCTGCGAGGCGTGCCGCGTGTGCGAGGCGGGCTCGGGCCTCGTGTTCTCCTGCCAGGACAAGCA
GAACACCGTGTGCGAGGAGTGCCCCGACGGCACGTATTCCGACGAGGCCAACCACGTGGACCCGTGCCTG
CCCTGCACCGTGTGCGAGGACACCGAGCGCCAGCTCCGCGAGTGCACACGCTGGGCCGACGCCGAGTGCG
AGGAGATCCCTGGCCGTTGGATTACACGGTCCACACCCCCAGAGGGCTCGGACAGCACAGCCCCCAGCAC
CCAGGAGCCTGAGGCACCTCCAGAACAAGACCTCATAGCCAGCACGGTGGCAGGTGTGGTGACCACAGTG
ATGGGCAGCTCCCAGCCCGTGGTGACCCGAGGCACCACCGACAACCTCATCCCTGTCTATTGCTCCATCC
TGGCTGCTGTGGTTGTGGGTCTTGTGGCCTACATAGCCTTCAAGAGGTGAGCGGCCGCAAGCCTTGTTAA
GTGCTCGCTTCGGCAGCACATATACTATGTTTGAATGAGGCTTCAGTACTTTACAGAATCGTTGCCTGCA
CATCTTGGAAACACTTGCTGGGATTACTTCTTCAGGTTAACCCAACAGAAGGCCATGGGTCTAGATAGGG
ATAACAGGGTAATGGTACCGGATCCCCCAACTTCCAGGCCCGCCATAGTGATTTGATTTGCCAGCGCATC
GCTATCAATCGCCGGGTTCACCCATTCGCGTAACCACAGTTCACTGAATTTCATAATCTATTCCTGCCTT
ATTTAAACTGTTTGAGGAAACGCAGATCGTTTTCGAAGAATGAACGCAGGTCGGTGACGCCGTAACGCAA
CATAGTCAGACGCTCCATCCCCATCCCGAAGCCGAAACCAGAGTAAACTTCCGGGTCGATGCCAACGTTA
CGCAACACGTTCGGATGCACCATCCCGCAGCCCAGCACTTCCAGCCATTTACCGTTTTTACCCATGACGT
CCACTTCTGCAGAAGGTTCGGTAAACGGGAAGTAGGAAGGACGGAAGCGAATCTGCAAATCTTCCTCAAA
GAAGTTACGCAGGAAGTCGTGCAGCGTGCCTTTCAGGTTGGTAAAGCTGATGTTGGTATCAACAATCAGA
CCTTCCATCTGATGGAACATCGGCGTGTGAGTCTGGTCGTAGTCGTTACGATAAACACGGCCAGGCGCGA
TGATACGAATCGGTGGCTGCTGGGCTTTCATGGTGCGGATCTGTACGCCAGAGGTCTGGGTACGCAGCAG
GCGGGTAGTGTCAAACCAGAAAGTGTCGTGGTCAGCGCGCGCCGGGTGGTGACCAGGAATGTTCAGAGCA
TCGAAGTTATGATAATCGTCTTCGATTTCCGGCCCGGTTGCCACGGTAAAGCCAAGCTCACCGAAGAAAC
TTTCGATACGGTCGATGGTACGGGTAACCGGATGCAGACCGCCGTTTTCAATGCGACGACCTGGCAGAGA
GACATCAATCGTTTCCGCCGCCAGACGCGCATTCAGTGCAGCGCTTTCCAGTTCCGCTTTACGCGCATTC
AGCGCCTGCTGAACCTGCTCTTTCGCTTCGTTGATAACCGCACCAGCTGCCGGACGCTCTTCTGGCGGCA
GCTCACGCAGGGTCGTCATCTGAAGGGTTAAGTGCCCTTTTTTACCCAAATATTCGACGCGCACATTATC
TAACGCGGCAACATCTGACGCCTGGCTAATGGCCGCCTTCGCACTGGCAACCAGTTCTGCGAGATGTGAC
ATGGTTTTCCTCATTGTGTCAGTGGTGACACTGGTTCGTTGGACTTAGAGCCTATCCCATCAGGCTATTT
TACTTGCCATTTTGGTCCCCGATACCGTCGACCGCGGATTACCCTGTTATCCCTAGATCTTTGGGCGGTG
GCTCCCTGCCACGCGGCTCCGAACAGAAGCTGATCTCCGAAGAGGATCTGACATGTGTTTAAACCTCGAC
TTAATTAAGTCGAGGGTCGACGGTATCGATAAGCTCGCTTCACGAGATCATGTTTAAGGGTTCCGGTTCC
ACTAGGTACAATTCGATATCAAGCTTATCGATAATCAACCTCTGGATTACAAAATTTGTGAAAGATTGAC
TGGTATTCTTAACTATGTTGCTCCTTTTACGCTATGTGGATACGCTGCTTTAATGCCTTTGTATCATGCT
ATTGCTTCCCGTATGGCTTTCATTTTCTCCTCCTTGTATAAATCCTGGTTGCTGTCTCTTTATGAGGAGT
TGTGGCCCGTTGTCAGGCAACGTGGCGTGGTGTGCACTGTGTTTGCTGACGCAACCCCCACTGGTTGGGG
CATTGCCACCACCTGTCAGCTCCTTTCCGGGACTTTCGCTTTCCCCCTCCCTATTGCCACGGCGGAACTC
ATCGCCGCCTGCCTTGCCCGCTGCTGGACAGGGGCTCGGCTGTTGGGCACTGACAATTCCGTGGTGTTGT
CGGGGAAATCATCGTCCTTTCCTTGGCTGCTCGCCTGTGTTGCCACCTGGATTCTGCGCGGGACGTCCTT
CTGCTACGTCCCTTCGGCCCTCAATCCAGCGGACCTTCCTTCCCGCGGCCTGCTGCCGGCTCTGCGGCCT
CTTCCGCGTCTTCGCCTTCGCCCTCAGACGAGTCGGATCTCCCTTTGGGCCGCCTCCCCGCATCGATACC
GTCGACCTCGATCGAGACCTAGAAAAACATGGAGCAATCACAAGTAGCAATACAGCAGCTACCAATGCTG
ATTGTGCCTGGCTAGAAGCACAAGAGGAGGAGGAGGTGGGTTTTCCAGTCACACCTCAGGTACCTTTAAG
ACCAATGACTTACAAGGCAGCTGTAGATCTTAGCCACTTTTTAAAAGAAAAGGGGGGACTGGAAGGGCTA
ATTCACTCCCAACGAAGACAAGATATCCTTGATCTGTGGATCTACCACACACAAGGCTACTTCCCTGATT
GGCAGAACTACACACCAGGGCCAGGGATCAGATATCCACTGACCTTTGGATGGTGCTACAAGCTAGTACC
AGTTGAGCAAGAGAAGGTAGAAGAAGCCAATGAAGGAGAGAACACCCGCTTGTTACACCCTGTGAGCCTG
CATGGGATGGATGACCCGGAGAGAGAAGTATTAGAGTGGAGGTTTGACAGCCGCCTAGCATTTCATCACA
TGGCCCGAGAGCTGCATCCGGACTGTACTGGGTCTCTCTGGTTAGACCAGATCTGAGCCTGGGAGCTCTC
TGGCTAACTAGGGAACCCACTGCTTAAGCCTCAATAAAGCTTGCCTTGAGTGCTTCAAGTAGTGTGTGCC
CGTCTGTTGTGTGACTCTGGTAACTAGAGATCCCTCAGACCCTTTTAGTCAGTGTGGAAAATCTCTAGCA
GCATGTGAGCAAAAGGCCAGCAAAAGGCCAGGAACCGTAAAAAGGCCGCGTTGCTGGCGTTTTTCCATAG
GCTCCGCCCCCCTGACGAGCATCACAAAAATCGACGCTCAAGTCAGAGGTGGCGAAACCCGACAGGACTA
TAAAGATACCAGGCGTTTCCCCCTGGAAGCTCCCTCGTGCGCTCTCCTGTTCCGACCCTGCCGCTTACCG
GATACCTGTCCGCCTTTCTCCCTTCGGGAAGCGTGGCGCTTTCTCATAGCTCACGCTGTAGGTATCTCAG
TTCGGTGTAGGTCGTTCGCTCCAAGCTGGGCTGTGTGCACGAACCCCCCGTTCAGCCCGACCGCTGCGCC
TTATCCGGTAACTATCGTCTTGAGTCCAACCCGGTAAGACACGACTTATCGCCACTGGCAGCAGCCACTG
GTAACAGGATTAGCAGAGCGAGGTATGTAGGCGGTGCTACAGAGTTCTTGAAGTGGTGGCCTAACTACGG
CTACACTAGAAGAACAGTATTTGGTATCTGCGCTCTGCTGAAGCCAGTTACCTTCGGAAAAAGAGTTGGT
AGCTCTTGATCCGGCAAACAAACCACCGCTGGTAGCGGTGGTTTTTTTGTTTGCAAGCAGCAGATTACGC
GCAGAAAAAAAGGATCTCAAGAAGATCCTTTGATCTTTTCTACGGGGTCTGACGCTCAGTGGAACGAAAA
CTCACGTTAAGGGATTTTGGTCATGAGATTATCAAAAAGGATCTTCACCTAGATCCTTTTAAATTAAAAA
TGAAGTTTTAAATCAATCTAAAGTATATATGAGTAAACTTGGTCTGACAGTTACCAATGCTTAATCAGTG
AGGCACCTATCTCAGCGATCTGTCTATTTCGTTCATCCATAGTTGCCTGACTCCCCGTCGTGTAGATAAC
TACGATACGGGAGGGCTTACCATCTGGCCCCAGTGCTGCAATGATACCGCGAGACCCACGCTCACCGGCT
CCAGATTTATCAGCAATAAACCAGCCAGCCGGAAGGGCCGAGCGCAGAAGTGGTCCTGCAACTTTATCCG
CCTCCATCCAGTCTATTAATTGTTGCCGGGAAGCTAGAGTAAGTAGTTCGCCAGTTAATAGTTTGCGCAA
CGTTGTTGCCATTGCTACAGGCATCGTGGTGTCACGCTCGTCGTTTGGTATGGCTTCATTCAGCTCCGGT
TCCCAACGATCAAGGCGAGTTACATGATCCCCCATGTTGTGCAAAAAAGCGGTTAGCTCCTTCGGTCCTC
CGATCGTTGTCAGAAGTAAGTTGGCCGCAGTGTTATCACTCATGGTTATGGCAGCACTGCATAATTCTCT
TACTGTCATGCCATCCGTAAGATGCTTTTCTGTGACTGGTGAGTACTCAACCAAGTCATTCTGAGAATAG
TGTATGCGGCGACCGAGTTGCTCTTGCCCGGCGTCAATACGGGATAATACCGCGCCACATAGCAGAACTT
TAAAAGTGCTCATCATTGGAAAACGTTCTTCGGGGCGAAAACTCTCAAGGATCTTACCGCTGTTGAGATC
CAGTTCGATGTAACCCACTCGTGCACCCAACTGATCTTCAGCATCTTTTACTTTCACCAGCGTTTCTGGG
TGAGCAAAAACAGGAAGGCAAAATGCCGCAAAAAAGGGAATAAGGGCGACACGGAAATGTTGAATACTCA
TACTCTTCCTTTTTCAATATTATTGAAGCATTTATCAGGGTTATTGTCTCATGAGCGGATACATATTTGA
ATGTATTTAGAAAAATAAACAAATAGGGGTTCCGCGCACATTTCCCCGAAAAGTGCCACCTGAC
