>Addgene plasmid #11660 | pPRIME-CMV-LNGFR-recipient | addgene partial sequence | sequence record 18405 | 11660 with pBR322ori-F 5'-GGGAAACGCCTGGTATCTTT
TCTGACTTGAGCGTCGATTTTTGTGATGCTCGTCAGGGGGGCGGAGCCTATGGAAAAACGCCAGCAACGC
GGCCTTTTTACGGTTCCTGGCCTTTTGCTGGCCTTTTGCTCACATGCTGCTAGAGATTTTCCACACTGAC
TAAAAGGGTCTGAGGGATCTCTAGTTACCAGAGTCACACAACAGACGGGCACACACTACTTGAAGCACTC
AAGGCAAGCTTTATTGAGGCTTAAGCAGTGGGTTCCCTAGTTAGCCAGAGAGCTCCCAGGCTCAGATCTG
GTCTAACCAGAGAGACCCAGTACAGTCCGGATGCAGCTCTCGGGCCATGTGATGAAATGCTAGGCGGCTG
TCAAACCTCCACTCTAATACTTCTCTCTCCGGGTCATCCATCCCATGCAGGCTCACAGGGTGTAACAAGC
GGGTGTTCTCTCCTTCATTGGCTTCTTCTACCTTCTCTTGCTCAACTGGTACTAGCTTGTAGCACCATCC
AAAGGTCAGTGGATATCTGATCCCTGGCCCTGGTGTGTAGTTCTGCCAATCAGGGAAGTAGCCTTGTGTG
TGGTAGATCCACAGATCAAGGATATCTTGTCTTCGTTGGGAGTGAATTAGCCCTTCCAGTCCCCCCTTTT
CTTTTAAAAAGTGGCTAAGATCTACAGCTGCCTTGTAAGTCATTGGTCTTAAAGGTACCTGAGGTGTGAC
TGGAAAACCCACCTCCTCCTCCTCTTGTGCTTCTAG
